>Addgene plasmid #26574 | Cavb3 | addgene full sequence | sequence record 148124 | Addgene NGS result
GACATTGATTATTGACTAGTTATTAATAGTAATCAATTACGGGGTCATTAGTTCATAGCCCATATATGGA
GTTCCGCGTTACATAACTTACGGTAAATGGCCCGCCTGGCTGACCGCCCAACGACCCCCGCCCATTGACG
TCAATAATGACGTATGTTCCCATAGTAACGCCAATAGGGACTTTCCATTGACGTCAATGGGTGGAGTATT
TACGGTAAACTGCCCACTTGGCAGTACATCAAGTGTATCATATGCCAAGTACGCCCCCTATTGACGTCAA
TGACGGTAAATGGCCCGCCTGGCATTATGCCCAGTACATGACCTTATGGGACTTTCCTACTTGGCAGTAC
ATCTACGTATTAGTCATCGCTATTACCATGGTGATGCGGTTTTGGCAGTACATCAATGGGCGTGGATAGC
GGTTTGACTCACGGGGATTTCCAAGTCTCCACCCCATTGACGTCAATGGGAGTTTGTTTTGGCACCAAAA
TCAACGGGACTTTCCAAAATGTCGTAACAACTCCGCCCCATTGACGCAAATGGGCGGTAGGCGTGTACGG
TGGGAGGTCTATATAAGCAGAGCTCTCTGGCTAACTAGAGAACCCACTGCTTACTGGCTTATCGAAATTA
ATACGACTCACTATAGGGAGACCCAAGCTGGCTAGCGTTTAAACTTAAGCTTGGTACCGAGCTCGGATCC
CCCGGACTCCCCCATGTATGACGACTCCTACGTGCCCGGGTTTGAGGACTCGGAGGCGGGTTCAGCCGAC
TCCTACACCAGCCGCCCCTCTCTGGACTCAGACGTTTCCCTGGAGGAGGACCGGGAGAGTGCCCGGCGAG
AAGTGGAGAGTCAGGCTCAGCAGCAGCTGGAAAGAGCCAAGCACAAACCTGTGGCATTTGCTGTGAGGAC
CAATGTCAGCTACTGTGGAGTTCTGGATGAGGAATGCCCAGTCCAGGGCTCTGGAGTCAACTTCGAGGCC
AAAGATTTTCTGCACATTAAAGAGAAGTACAGCAATGACTGGTGGATCGGGAGGCTAGTGAAAGAAGGTG
GCGATATTGCCTTCATCCCCAGCCCCCAACGCCTGGAGAGCATCCGGCTCAAACAGGAACAGAAGGCCAG
GAGATCCGGGAACCCTTCCAGCCTGAGTGACATTGGCAACCGACGTTCCCCTCCTCCATCTCTAGCCAAG
CAGAAGCAAAAGCAGGCGGAACATGTCCCCCCGTATGATGTGGTGCCCTCCATGCGGCCTGTGGTGCTGG
TGGGACCCTCTCTGAAAGGTTATGAGGTCACAGACATGATGCAGAAGGCTCTCTTCGACTTCCTTAAACA
CAGGTTTGATGGCAGGATCTCCATCACCCGCGTCACGGCTGACCTCTCACTGGCCAAGCGCTCTGTGCTC
AACAATCCTGGCAAGAGGACCATCATCGAGCGCTCTTCTGCCCGCTCCAGCATTGCTGAGGTGCAGAGTG
AGATTGAGCGCATATTCGAGCTGGCCAAATCCCTGCAGCTAGTGGTGTTGGATGCTGACACCATCAACCA
CCCAGCACAGCTAGCCAAGACCTCACTGGCCCCCATCATCGTCTTCGTCAAAGTGTCCTCGCCAAAGGTA
CTGCAGCGACTGATCCGCTCCAGGGGGAAGTCCCAGATGAAGCACCTCACTGTACAGATGATGGCATATG
ATAAGCTGGTTCAGTGCCCACCTGAGTCATTTGATGTGATTCTGGATGAGAACCAGCTGGACGACGCCTG
TGAGCACCTAGCTGAATACCTAGAGGTTTACTGGCGCGCTACCCACCACCCAGCACCGGGCCCCGGGATG
CTGGGTCCGCCCAGTGCCATCCCTGGACTTCAGAACCAGCAGCTGCTGGGGGAGCGAGGTGAGGAGCATT
CACCCCTGGAGCGGGACAGTTTGATGCCCTCGGATGAGGCCAGTGAGAGCTCCCGCCAGGCCTGGACCGG
ATCTTCACAGCGCAGCTCCCGCCATCTGGAGGAGGACTATGCAGATGCCTACCAGGACCTGTACCAGCCT
CACCGTCAACACACCTCGGGGCTACCCAGTGCTAACGGGCATGACCCCCAAGACCGGCTCCTAGCCCAGG
ACTCGGAGCATGACCACAATGACCGGAACTGGCAGCGTAACCGGCCTTGGCCTAAGGACAGCTACTGACC
ACCTCCTGCCCTACCCGAATTCTGCAGATATCCAGCACAGTGGCGGCCGCTCGAGTCTAGAGGGCCCGTT
TAAACCCGCTGATCAGCCTCGACTGTGCCTTCTAGTTGCCAGCCATCTGTTGTTTGCCCCTCCCCCGTGC
CTTCCTTGACCCTGGAAGGTGCCACTCCCACTGTCCTTTCCTAATAAAATGAGGAAATTGCATCGCATTG
TCTGAGTAGGTGTCATTCTATTCTGGGGGGTGGGGTGGGGCAGGACAGCAAGGGGGAGGATTGGGAAGAC
AATAGCAGGCATGCTGGGGATGCGGTGGGCTCTATGGCTTCTGAGGCGGAAAGAACCAGCTGGGGCTCTA
GGGGGTATCCCC
[124 nt withheld, positions 2533-2656]
C
[91 nt withheld, positions 2658-2748]
A
[49 nt withheld, positions 2750-2798]
CCTTTGACGTTGGAGTCCACGTTCTTT
[37 nt withheld, positions 2826-2862]
ACCCTATCTCGGTCTATTCTTTTGATTTATAAGGGATTTTGCCGATTTCGGCCTATTGGTTAAAAAATGA
GCTGATTTAACAAAAATTTAACGCGAATTAATTCTGTGGAATGTGTGTCAGTTAGGGTGTGGAAAGTCCC
CAGGCTCCCCAGCAGGCAGAAGTATGCAAAGCATGCATCTCAATTAGTCAGCAACCAGGTGTGGAAAGTC
CCCAGGCTCCCCAGCAGGCAGAAGTATGCAAAGCATGCATCTCAATTAGTCAGCAACCATAGTCCCGCCC
CTAACTCCGCCCATCCCGCCCCTAACTCCGCCCAGTTCCGCCCATTCTCCGCCCCATGGCTGACTAATTT
TTTTTATTTATGCAGAGGCCGAGGCCGCCTCTGCCTCTGAGCTATTCCAGAAGTAGTGAGGAGGCTTTTT
TGGAGGCCTAGGCTTTTGCAAAAAGCTCCCGGGAGCTTGTATATCCATTTTCGGATCTGATCAGCACGTG
TTGACAATTAATCATCGGCATAGTATATCGGCATAGTATAATACGACAAGGTGAGGAACTAAACCATGGC
CAAGTTGACCAGTGCCGTTCCGGTGCTCACCGCGCGCGACGTCGCCGGAGCGGTCGAGTTCTGGACCGAC
CGGCTCGGGTTCTCCCGGGACTTCGTGGAGGACGACTTCGCCGGTGTGGTCCGGGACGACGTGACCCTGT
TCATCAGCGCGGTCCAGGACCAGGTGGTGCCGGACAACACCCTGGCCTGGGTGTGGGTGCGCGGCCTGGA
CGAGCTGTACGCCGAGTGGTCGGAGGTCGTGTCCACGAACTTCCGGGACGCCTCCGGGCCGGCCATGACC
GAGATCGGCGAGCAGCCGTGGGGGCGGGAGTTCGCCCTGCGCGACCCGGCCGGCAACTGCGTGCACTTCG
TGGCCGAGGAGCAGGACTGACACGTGCTACGAGATTTCGATTCCACCGCCGCCTTCTATGAAAGGTTGGG
CTTCGGAATCGTTTTCCGGGACGCCGGCTGGATGATCCTCCAGCGCGGGGATCTCATGCTGGAGTTCTTC
GCCCACCCCAACTTGTTTATTGCAGCTTATAATGGTTACAAATAAAGCAATAGCATCACAAATTTCACAA
ATAAAGCATTTTTTTCACTGCATTCTAGTTGTGGTTTGTCCAAACTCATCAATGTATCTTATCATGTCTG
TATACCGTCGACCTCTAGCTAGAGCTTGGCGTAATCATGGTCATAGCTGTTTCCTGTGTGAAATTGTTAT
CCGCTCACAATTCCACACAACATACGAGCCGGAAGCATAAAGTGTAAAGCCTGGGGTGCCTAATGAGTGA
GCTAACTCACATTAATTGCGTTGCGCTCACTGCCCGCTTTCCAGTCGGGAAACCTGTCGTGCCAGCTGCA
TTAATGAATCGGCCAACGCGCGGGGAGAGGCGGTTTGCGTATTGGGCGCTCTTCCGCTTCCTCGCTCACT
GACTCGCTGCGCTCGGTCGTTCGGCTGCGGCGAGCGGTATCAGCTCACTCAAAGGCGGTAATACGGTTAT
CCACAGAATCAGGGGATAACGCAGGAAAGAACATGTGAGCAAAAGGCCAGCAAAAGGCCAGGAACCGTAA
AAAGGCCGCGTTGCTGGCGTTTTTCCATAGGCTCCGCCCCCCTGACGAGCATCACAAAAATCGACGCTCA
AGTCAGAGGTGGCGAAACCCGACAGGACTATAAAGATACCAGGCGTTTCCCCCTGGAAGCTCCCTCGTGC
GCTCTCCTGTTCCGACCCTGCCGCTTACCGGATACCTGTCCGCCTTTCTCCCTTCGGGAAGCGTGGCGCT
TTCTCATAGCTCACGCTGTAGGTATCTCAGTTCGGTGTAGGTCGTTCGCTCCAAGCTGGGCTGTGTGCAC
GAACCCCCCGTTCAGCCCGACCGCTGCGCCTTATCCGGTAACTATCGTCTTGAGTCCAACCCGGTAAGAC
ACGACTTATCGCCACTGGCAGCAGCCACTGGTAACAGGATTAGCAGAGCGAGGTATGTAGGCGGTGCTAC
AGAGTTCTTGAAGTGGTGGCCTAACTACGGCTACACTAGAAGAACAGTATTTGGTATCTGCGCTCTGCTG
AAGCCAGTTACCTTCGGAAAAAGAGTTGGTAGCTCTTGATCCGGCAAACAAACCACCGCTGGTAGCGGTG
GTTTTTTTGTTTGCAAGCAGCAGATTACGCGCAGAAAAAAAGGATCTCAAGAAGATCCTTTGATCTTTTC
TACGGGGTCTGACGCTCAGTGGAACGAAAACTCACGTTAAGGGATTTTGGTCATGAGATTATCAAAAAGG
ATCTTCACCTAGATCCTTTTAAATTAAAAATGAAGTTTTAAATCAATCTAAAGTATATATGAGTAAACTT
GGTCTGACAGTTACCAATGCTTAATCAGTGAGGCACCTATCTCAGCGATCTGTCTATTTCGTTCATCCAT
AGTTGCCTGACTCCCCGTCGTGTAGATAACTACGATACGGGAGGGCTTACCATCTGGCCCCAGTGCTGCA
ATGATACCGCGAGACCCACGCTCACCGGCTCCAGATTTATCAGCAATAAACCAGCCAGCCGGAAGGGCCG
AGCGCAGAAGTGGTCCTGCAACTTTATCCGCCTCCATCCAGTCTATTAATTGTTGCCGGGAAGCTAGAGT
AAGTAGTTCGCCAGTTAATAGTTTGCGCAACGTTGTTGCCATTGCTACAGGCATCGTGGTGTCACGCTCG
TCGTTTGGTATGGCTTCATTCAGCTCCGGTTCCCAACGATCAAGGCGAGTTACATGATCCCCCATGTTGT
GCAAAAAAGCGGTTAGCTCCTTCGGTCCTCCGATCGTTGTCAGAAGTAAGTTGGCCGCAGTGTTATCACT
CATGGTTATGGCAGCACTGCATAATTCTCTTACTGTCATGCCATCCGTAAGATGCTTTTCTGTGACTGGT
GAGTACTCAACCAAGTCATTCTGAGAATAGTGTATGCGGCGACCGAGTTGCTCTTGCCCGGCGTCAATAC
GGGATAATACCGCGCCACATAGCAGAACTTTAAAAGTGCTCATCATTGGAAAACGTTCTTCGGGGCGAAA
ACTCTCAAGGATCTTACCGCTGTTGAGATCCAGTTCGATGTAACCCACTCGTGCACCCAACTGATCTTCA
GCATCTTTTACTTTCACCAGCGTTTCTGGGTGAGCAAAAACAGGAAGGCAAAATGCCGCAAAAAAGGGAA
TAAGGGCGACACGGAAATGTTGAATACTCATACTCTTCCTTTTTCAATATTATTGAAGCATTTATCAGGG
TTATTGTCTCATGAGCGGATACATATTTGAATGTATTTAGAAAAATAAACAAATAGGGGTTCCGCGCACA
TTTCCCCGAAAAGTGCCACCTGACGTCGACGGATCGGGAGATCTCCCGATCCCCTATGGTGCACTCTCAG
TACAATCTGCTCTGATGCCGCATAGTTAAGCCAGTATCTGCTCCCTGCTTGTGTGTTGGAGGTCGCTGAG
TAGTGCGCGAGCAAAATTTAAGCTACAACAAGGCAAGGCTTGACCGACAATTGCATGAAGAATCTGCTTA
GGGTTAGGCGTTTTGCGCTGCTTCGCGATGTACGGGCCAGATATACGCGTT
Features (pLannotate 1.2.2; 21 found; start..end, strand, type, name):
      1..380     +  enhancer       CMV enhancer: human cytomegalovirus immediate early enhancer
    381..584     +  promoter       CMV promoter: human cytomegalovirus (CMV) immediate early promoter
    580..613     +  LTR            5' LTR (truncated) (fragment): truncated 5' long terminal repeat (LTR) from HIV-1
    629..647     +  promoter       T7 promoter: promoter for bacteriophage T7 RNA polymerase
    714..2165    +  CDS            Cacnb3: CACB3_RAT - Also known as Cacnlb3. Experimental evidence at protein level: Swiss-Prot protein existence level 1. Regulatory subunit of the voltage-gated calcium channel that gives rise to L-type calcium currents (PubMed:7679112, PubMed:10666413, PubMed:24751537, PubMed:29742403, PubMed:15170217). Increases CACNA1B peak calcium current and shifts the voltage dependencies of channel activation and inactivation (By similarity). Increases CACNA1C peak calcium current and shifts the voltage dependencies of channel activation and inactivation (PubMed:7679112, PubMed:10666413, PubMed:24751537, PubMed
   2263..2487    +  polyA_signal   bGH poly(A) signal: bovine growth hormone polyadenylation signal
   2491..2512    +  promoter       SV40 promoter (fragment): SV40 enhancer and early promoter
   2533..2961    +  rep_origin     f1 ori (sequence partly withheld): f1 bacteriophage origin of replication; arrow indicates direction of (+) strand synthesis
   2975..3304    +  promoter       SV40 promoter: SV40 enhancer and early promoter
   3352..3399    +  promoter       EM7 promoter: synthetic bacterial promoter&nbsp
   3418..3792    +  CDS            BleoR: antibiotic-binding protein; Sh ble from Streptoalloteichus hindustanus; confers resistance to bleomycin, phleomycin, and Zeocin™
   3802..3927    +  CDS            ble (fragment): BLE_KLEPN - Experimental evidence at protein level: Swiss-Prot protein existence level 1. Binding protein with a strong affinity to the bleomycin family of antibiotics. Binds to CL990; an antimitotic-antibiotic compound. From Klebsiella pneumoniae.
   3922..4043    +  polyA_signal   SV40 poly(A) signal: SV40 polyadenylation signal
   4116..4132    -  protein_bind   lac operator: The lac repressor binds to the lac operator to inhibit transcription in E. coli. This inhibition can be relieved by adding lactose or isopropyl-β-D-thiogalactopyranoside (IPTG). lac repressor encoded by lacI
   4140..4170    -  promoter       lac promoter: promoter for the E. coli lac operon
   4185..4206    -  protein_bind   CAP binding site: CAP binding activates transcription in the presence of cAMP. E. coli catabolite activator protein
   4219..4311    -  CDS            lacI (fragment): lac repressor; lacI; The lac repressor binds to the lac operator to inhibit transcription in E. coli. This inhibition can be relieved by adding lactose or isopropyl-β-D-thiogalactopyranoside (IPTG).
   4494..5082    -  rep_origin     ori: high-copy-number ColE1/pMB1/pBR322/pUC origin of replication
   5253..6113    -  CDS            AmpR: β-lactamase; bla; confers resistance to ampicillin, carbenicillin, and related antibiotics
   6114..6218    -  promoter       AmpR promoter: bla
   6277..6329    -  misc_feature   bom (fragment): basis of mobility region from pBR322
