[The description below was written by a language model from this plasmid's Addgene catalogue record and pLannotate feature annotations shown in this document.]
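Description:
Cavb3 is a mammalian expression plasmid built on the Invitrogen pcDNA3.1/Zeo backbone and carrying the rat (Rattus norvegicus) voltage-gated calcium channel beta-3 subunit, Cacnb3, which the depositor notes was isolated from rat brain. The roughly 1.5 kb insert was cloned between BamHI and EcoRI sites, and the sequenced plasmid totals about 6.5 kb. The annotated Cacnb3 coding sequence lies downstream of the human cytomegalovirus immediate early enhancer and promoter and upstream of the bovine growth hormone polyadenylation signal, an arrangement that gives strong constitutive expression in transfected mammalian cells. A T7 promoter between the CMV promoter and the insert also permits in vitro transcription of the coding strand. No epitope tag or fluorescent reporter is annotated, so the protein appears to be expressed untagged.

In E. coli the plasmid replicates from a high-copy ColE1/pUC-type origin and is selected with ampicillin through the β-lactamase gene. An f1 origin allows single-stranded DNA production. A second cassette places the Sh ble (BleoR) gene under tandem SV40 early and bacterial EM7 promoters with an SV40 polyadenylation signal, conferring Zeocin resistance for selecting stable mammalian lines. The short HIV-1 LTR, extra SV40 promoter, Klebsiella ble, lacI and bom fragments in the feature table are probably annotation hits to small stretches of backbone sequence rather than functional elements.

Beta-3 is a regulatory subunit that increases peak current and shifts the voltage dependence of activation and inactivation of pore-forming alpha-1 subunits. The record does not state a specific use, but such a construct would typically be co-transfected with alpha-1 and other auxiliary subunits to reconstitute calcium channels in heterologous cells.
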