Addgene plasmid #26574: Cavb3
Depositing lab: Diane Lipscombe. Depositing organization: Brown University.
Backbone
  Vector backbone: pcDNA3.1/Zeo
  Backbone manufacturer: Invitrogen
  Backbone size w/o insert (bp): 5000
  Vector type: Mammalian Expression
  Selectable markers: Zeocin
Growth in bacteria
  Bacterial resistance: Ampicillin, 100 μg/mL
  Growth temperature: 37°C
  Growth strain: Top10F'
  Growth instructions: Top10F'
  Copy number: Unknown
Gene/Insert
  Gene/Insert name: calcium channel beta subunit-III (alt name: Cacnb3)
  Species: R. norvegicus (rat)
  Insert size (bp): 1500
  Entrez Gene: Cacnb3 (a.k.a. CACH3B)
  Cloning method: Restriction Enzyme; 5′ cloning site BamHI (unknown if destroyed); 3′ cloning site EcoRI (unknown if destroyed)
  Sequencing primers: 5′ CMV-F; 3′ BGH-rev
Terms and licenses: Academic/Nonprofit Terms; Industry Terms: Not Available to Industry
Depositor comments: Isolated from Rat brain.
How to cite: Cavb3 was a gift from Diane Lipscombe (Addgene plasmid # 26574 ; http://n2t.net/addgene:26574 ; RRID:Addgene_26574)
