>Addgene plasmid #26574 | Cavb3 | addgene partial sequence | sequence record 32766 | 26574 with CMV-F
GCAGAGCTCTCTGGCTAACTAGAGAACCCACTGCTTACTGGCTTATCGAAATTAATACGACTCACTATAG
GGAGACCCAAGCTGGCTAGCGTTTAAACTTAAGCTTGGTACCGAGCTCGGATCCCCCGGACTCCCCCATG
TATGACGACTCCTACGTGCCCGGGTTTGAGGACTCGGAGGCGGGTTCAGCCGACTCCTACACCAGCCGCC
CCTCTCTGGACTCAGACGTTTCCCTGGAGGAGGACCGGGAGAGTGCCCGGCGAGAAGTGGAGAGTCAGGC
TCAGCAGCAGCTGGAAAGAGCCAAGCACAAACCTGTGGCATTTGCTGTGAGGACCAATGTCAGCTACTGT
GGAGTTCTGGATGAGGAATGCCCAGTCCAGGGCTCTGGAGTCAACTTCGAGGCCAAAGATTTTCTGCACA
TTAAAGAGAAGTACAGCAATGACTGGTGGATCGGGAGGCTAGTGAAAGAAGGTGGCGATATTGCCTTCAT
CCCCAGCCCCCAACGCCTGGAGAGCATCCGGCTCAAACAGGAACAGAAGGCCAGGAGATCCGGGAACCCT
TCCAGCCTGAGTGACATTGGCAACCGACGTTCCCCTCCTCCATCTCTAGCCAAGCAGAAGCAAAAGCAGG
CGGAACATGTCCCCCCGTATGATGTGGTGCCCTCCATGCGGCCTGTGGTGCTGGTGGGACCCTCTCTGAA
AGGTTATGAGGTCACAGACATGATGCAGAAGGCTCTCTTCGACTTCCTTAAACACAGGTTTGATGGCAGG
ATCTCCATCACCCGCGTCACGGCTGACCTCTCACTGGCCAAGCGCTCTGTGCTCAACAATCCTGGCAAGA
GGACCATCATCGAGCGCTCTTCTGCCCGCTCCAGCATTGCTGAGGTGCAGAGTGAGATTGAGCGCATATT
CGAGCTGGCCAAATCCCTGCAGCTAGTGGTGTTGGATGCTGACACCATC
